Addgene plasmid #118173: Lenti-(BB)-hPGK-KRAB-dCas9-P2A-BlastR GLIS3 TSS-guide1
Purpose: CRISPR-mediated repression of GLIS3. KRAB domain and catalytically inactive Cas9 from S. pyogenes with 2A-BlastR under the hPGK promoter.
Depositing lab: Jorge Ferrer. Depositing organization: Imperial College London. Publication: Human pancreatic islet three-dimensional chromatin architecture provides insights into the genetics of type 2 diabetes. Miguel-Escalada I, Bonas-Guarch S, Cebola I, Ponsa-Cobas J, Mendieta-Esteban J, Atla G, Javierre BM, Rolando DMY, Farabella I, Morgan CC, Garcia-Hurtado J, Beucher A, Moran I, Pasquali L, Ramos-Rodriguez M, Appel EVR, Linneberg A, Gjesing AP, Witte DR, Pedersen O, Grarup N, Ravassard P, Torrents D, Mercader JM, Piemonti L, Berney T, de Koning EJP, Kerr-Conte J, Pattou F, Fedko IO, Groop L, Prokopenko I, Hansen T, Marti-Renom MA, Fraser P, Ferrer J. Nat Genet. 2019 Jun 28. pii: 10.1038/s41588-019-0457-0. doi: 10.1038/s41588-019-0457-0. PubMed 31253982.
Backbone
  Vector backbone: Lenti-(BB)-hPGK-KRAB-dCas9-P2A-BlastR
  Backbone manufacturer: Jorge Ferrer
  Vector type: Mammalian Expression, Lentiviral, CRISPR
  Selectable markers: Blasticidin
Growth in bacteria
  Bacterial resistance: Ampicillin, 100 μg/mL
  Growth temperature: 37°C
  Growth strain: Stbl3
  Copy number: High Copy
Gene/Insert
  Gene/Insert name: KRAB-dCas9-2A-BlastR
  gRNA/shRNA sequence: GGATGTGTGTGCGGCCGCGA
  Species: H. sapiens (human)
  Promoter: hPGK and U6
  Tag / fusion protein: HA (C terminal on insert)
  Cloning method: Restriction Enzyme; 5′ cloning site Unknown (destroyed during cloning); 3′ cloning site Unknown (destroyed during cloning)
  Sequencing primers: 5′ GATCCGCCACCATGGATGC
Terms and licenses: Academic/Nonprofit Terms; Industry Terms: Not Available to Industry
Depositor comments: Please visit https://www.biorxiv.org/content/early/2018/08/27/400291 for bioRxiv preprint. Note: Plasmid contains a N1396S mutation in dCas9. This mutation is not known to affect plasmid function.
How to cite: Lenti-(BB)-hPGK-KRAB-dCas9-P2A-BlastR GLIS3 TSS-guide1 was a gift from Jorge Ferrer (Addgene plasmid # 118173 ; http://n2t.net/addgene:118173 ; RRID:Addgene_118173)
