[The description below was written by a language model from this plasmid's Addgene catalogue record and pLannotate feature annotations shown in this document.]
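Description:
Lenti-(BB)-hPGK-KRAB-dCas9-P2A-BlastR GLIS3 TSS-guide1 is an all-in-one lentiviral CRISPR interference plasmid of about 13.4 kb, built to repress transcription of human GLIS3. In bacteria it is maintained through a high-copy ColE1/pUC-type origin with ampicillin resistance (AmpR). The backbone also carries an f1 origin and an SV40/EM7-driven bleomycin/Zeocin resistance cassette that lies outside the viral transfer region. The transfer cassette follows a third-generation, self-inactivating design. A CMV enhancer/promoter fused to a truncated HIV-1 5' LTR drives genomic RNA production in packaging cells. It is followed by the Ψ packaging signal with a gag fragment, the RRE for Rev-dependent export, the cPPT/CTS, a WPRE to boost transcript expression, and a ΔU3 3' LTR, with a bGH polyadenylation signal downstream.

Two expression units sit between the LTRs. A human U6 (Pol III) promoter transcribes a single guide RNA made of a GLIS3 transcription-start-site spacer joined to the S. pyogenes gRNA scaffold; because the sequence map is circular, this unit spans the numbering origin. Downstream, the human PGK promoter drives the ZNF10 KRAB repression domain fused to catalytically inactive Cas9. The catalogue entry records a C-terminal HA tag on this insert, followed by a P2A peptide and blasticidin S deaminase, so a single transcript yields both the repressor and the blasticidin selection marker for transduced mammalian cells. The automated annotation labels the nuclease simply as Cas9, while the depositor describes it as dCas9 and notes an N1396S substitution not known to affect function. The guide directs KRAB-dCas9 to the GLIS3 promoter to silence the gene, and the plasmid was deposited with a study of chromatin architecture in human pancreatic islets and type 2 diabetes genetics.
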