Features (pLannotate 1.2.2; 34 found; start..end, strand, type, name):
      1..76      +  misc_RNA       gRNA scaffold: guide RNA scaffold for the Streptococcus pyogenes CRISPR/Cas9 system
    107..617     +  promoter       hPGK promoter: human phosphoglycerate kinase 1 promoter
    666..851     +  CDS            KRAB: Krüppel-associated box (KRAB) transcriptional repression domain from the human zinc finger protein ZNF10 (Margolin et al., 1994)
    873..4976    +  CDS            Cas9: Cas9 (Csn1) endonuclease from the Streptococcus pyogenes Type II CRISPR/Cas system generates RNA-guided double strand breaks in DNA
   5175..5573    +  CDS            BSD: blasticidin S deaminase; Aspergillus terreus BSD; confers resistance to blasticidin
   5574..5595    +  misc_feature   MCS (fragment): pBluescript multiple cloning site
   5598..6186    +  misc_feature   WPRE: woodchuck hepatitis virus posttranscriptional regulatory element
   6237..6256    +  misc_feature   cPPT/CTS (fragment): central polypurine tract and central termination sequence of HIV-1
   6258..6491    +  LTR            3' LTR (ΔU3): self-inactivating 3' long terminal repeat (LTR) from HIV-1
   6523..6747    +  polyA_signal   bGH poly(A) signal: bovine growth hormone polyadenylation signal
   6751..6772    +  promoter       SV40 promoter (fragment): SV40 enhancer and early promoter
   6793..7221    +  rep_origin     f1 ori (sequence partly withheld): f1 bacteriophage origin of replication; arrow indicates direction of (+) strand synthesis
   7235..7564    +  promoter       SV40 promoter: SV40 enhancer and early promoter
   7612..7659    +  promoter       EM7 promoter: synthetic bacterial promoter&nbsp
   7678..8052    +  CDS            BleoR: antibiotic-binding protein; Sh ble from Streptoalloteichus hindustanus; confers resistance to bleomycin, phleomycin, and Zeocin™
   8062..8187    +  CDS            ble (fragment): BLE_KLEPN - Experimental evidence at protein level: Swiss-Prot protein existence level 1. Binding protein with a strong affinity to the bleomycin family of antibiotics. Binds to CL990; an antimitotic-antibiotic compound. From Klebsiella pneumoniae.
   8182..8303    +  polyA_signal   SV40 poly(A) signal: SV40 polyadenylation signal
   8374..8396    -  protein_bind   lac operator (fragment): The lac repressor binds to the lac operator to inhibit transcription in E. coli. This inhibition can be relieved by adding lactose or isopropyl-β-D-thiogalactopyranoside (IPTG). lac repressor encoded by lacI
   8400..8430    -  promoter       lac promoter: promoter for the E. coli lac operon
   8445..8466    -  protein_bind   CAP binding site: CAP binding activates transcription in the presence of cAMP. E. coli catabolite activator protein
   8479..8571    -  CDS            lacI (fragment): lac repressor; lacI; The lac repressor binds to the lac operator to inhibit transcription in E. coli. This inhibition can be relieved by adding lactose or isopropyl-β-D-thiogalactopyranoside (IPTG).
   8754..9342    -  rep_origin     ori: high-copy-number ColE1/pMB1/pBR322/pUC origin of replication
   9513..10373   -  CDS            AmpR: β-lactamase; bla; confers resistance to ampicillin, carbenicillin, and related antibiotics
  10374..10478   -  promoter       AmpR promoter: bla
  10537..10589   -  misc_feature   bom (fragment): basis of mobility region from pBR322
  10744..11123   +  enhancer       CMV enhancer: human cytomegalovirus immediate early enhancer
  11124..11323   +  promoter       CMV promoter: human cytomegalovirus (CMV) immediate early promoter
  11341..11521   +  LTR            5' LTR (truncated): truncated 5' long terminal repeat (LTR) from HIV-1
  11568..11693   +  misc_feature   HIV-1 Ψ: packaging signal of human immunodeficiency virus type 1
  11677..12040   +  CDS            HIV-1 gag (fragment): gag protein from human immunodeficiency virus 1; gag
  12186..12419   +  misc_feature   RRE: The Rev response element (RRE) of HIV-1 allows for Rev-dependent mRNA export from the nucleus to the cytoplasm.
  12796..12896   +  CDS            Rev (fragment): human immunodeficiency virus 1 (HIV-1) Rev protein; rev; enhances nuclear export of unspliced and incompletely spliced viral mRNAs
  12946..13063   +  misc_feature   cPPT/CTS: central polypurine tract and central termination sequence of HIV-1
  13114..13354   +  promoter       U6 promoter: RNA polymerase III promoter for human U6 snRNA
>Addgene plasmid #118173 | Lenti-(BB)-hPGK-KRAB-dCas9-P2A-BlastR GLIS3 TSS-guide1 | addgene full sequence | sequence record 240392 | Addgene NGS Result
GTTTTAGAGCTAGAAATAGCAAGTTAAAATAAGGCTAGTCCGTTATCAACTTGAAAAAGTGGCACCGAGT
CGGTGCTTTTTTGAATTCGCTAGCTAGGTCTTGAAAGGGGTTGGGGTTGCGCCTTTTCCAAGGCAGCCCT
GGGTTTGCGCAGGGACGCGGCTGCTCTGGGCGTGGTTCCGGGAAACGCAGCGGCGCCGACCCTGGGTCTC
GCACATTCTTCACGTCCGTTCGCAGCGTCACCCGGATCTTCGCCGCTACCCTTGTGGGCCCCCCGGCGAC
GCTTCCTGCTCCGCCCCTAAGTCGGGAAGGTTCCTTGCGGTTCGCGGCGTGCCGGACGTGACAAACGGAA
GCCGCACGTCTCACTAGTACCCTCGCAGACGGACAGCGCCAGGGAGCAATGGCAGCGCGCCGACCGCGAT
GGGCTGTGGCCAATAGCGGCTGCTCAGCAGGGCGCGCCGAGAGCAGCGGCCGGGAAGGGGCGGTGCGGGA
GGCGGGGTGTGGGGCGGTAGTGTGGGCCCTGTTCCTGCCCGCGCGGTGTTCCGCATTCTGCAAGCCTCCG
GAGCGCACGTCGGCAGTCGGCTCCCTCGTTGACCGAATCACCGACCTCTCTCCCCAGGACCGGTGATCCG
CCACCATGGATGCTAAGTCACTAACTGCCTGGTCCCGGACACTGGTGACCTTCAAGGATGTATTTGTGGA
CTTCACCAGGGAGGAGTGGAAGCTGCTGGACACTGCTCAGCAGATCGTGTACAGAAATGTGATGCTGGAG
AACTATAAGAACCTGGTTTCCTTGGGTTATCAGCTTACTAAGCCAGATGTGATCCTCCGGTTGGAGAAGG
GAGAAGAGCCCGGCGGTTCCGGCGGAGGGTCGATGGACAAGAAGTACAGCATCGGCCTGGCCATCGGCAC
CAACTCTGTCGGCTGGGCCGTGATCACCGACGAGTACAAGGTGCCCAGCAAGAAATTCAAGGTGCTGGGC
AACACCGACCGGCACAGCATCAAGAAGAACCTGATCGGCGCCCTGCTGTTCGACAGCGGAGAAACAGCCG
AGGCCACCCGGCTGAAGAGAACCGCCAGAAGAAGATACACCAGACGGAAGAACCGGATCTGCTATCTGCA
AGAGATCTTCAGCAACGAGATGGCCAAGGTGGACGACAGCTTCTTCCACAGACTGGAAGAGTCCTTCCTG
GTGGAAGAGGATAAGAAGCACGAGCGGCACCCCATCTTCGGCAACATCGTGGACGAGGTGGCCTACCACG
AGAAGTACCCCACCATCTACCACCTGAGAAAGAAACTGGTGGACAGCACCGACAAGGCCGACCTGCGGCT
GATCTATCTGGCCCTGGCCCACATGATCAAGTTCCGGGGCCACTTCCTGATCGAGGGCGACCTGAACCCC
GACAACAGCGACGTGGACAAGCTGTTCATCCAGCTGGTGCAGACCTACAACCAGCTGTTCGAGGAAAACC
CCATCAACGCCAGCGGCGTGGACGCCAAGGCCATCCTGTCTGCCAGACTGAGCAAGAGCAGACGGCTGGA
AAATCTGATCGCCCAGCTGCCCGGCGAGAAGAAGAATGGCCTGTTCGGCAACCTGATTGCCCTGAGCCTG
GGCCTGACCCCCAACTTCAAGAGCAACTTCGACCTGGCCGAGGATGCCAAACTGCAGCTGAGCAAGGACA
CCTACGACGACGACCTGGACAACCTGCTGGCCCAGATCGGCGACCAGTACGCCGACCTGTTTCTGGCCGC
CAAGAACCTGTCCGACGCCATCCTGCTGAGCGACATCCTGAGAGTGAACACCGAGATCACCAAGGCCCCC
CTGAGCGCCTCTATGATCAAGAGATACGACGAGCACCACCAGGACCTGACCCTGCTGAAAGCTCTCGTGC
GGCAGCAGCTGCCTGAGAAGTACAAAGAGATTTTCTTCGACCAGAGCAAGAACGGCTACGCCGGCTACAT
CGATGGCGGAGCCAGCCAGGAAGAGTTCTACAAGTTCATCAAGCCCATCCTGGAAAAGATGGACGGCACC
GAGGAACTGCTCGTGAAGCTGAACAGAGAGGACCTGCTGCGGAAGCAGCGGACCTTCGACAACGGCAGCA
TCCCCCACCAGATCCACCTGGGAGAGCTGCACGCCATTCTGCGGCGGCAGGAAGATTTTTACCCATTCCT
GAAGGACAACCGGGAAAAGATCGAGAAGATCCTGACCTTCCGCATCCCCTACTACGTGGGCCCTCTGGCC
AGGGGAAACAGCAGATTCGCCTGGATGACCAGAAAGAGCGAGGAAACCATCACCCCCTGGAACTTCGAGG
AAGTGGTGGACAAGGGCGCCAGCGCCCAGAGCTTCATCGAGCGGATGACCAACTTCGATAAGAACCTGCC
CAACGAGAAGGTGCTGCCCAAGCACAGCCTGCTGTACGAGTACTTCACCGTGTACAACGAGCTGACCAAA
GTGAAATACGTGACCGAGGGAATGAGAAAGCCCGCCTTCCTGAGCGGCGAGCAGAAAAAAGCCATCGTGG
ACCTGCTGTTCAAGACCAACCGGAAAGTGACCGTGAAGCAGCTGAAAGAGGACTACTTCAAGAAAATCGA
GTGCTTCGACTCCGTGGAAATCTCCGGCGTGGAAGATCGGTTCAACGCCTCCCTGGGCACATACCACGAT
CTGCTGAAAATTATCAAGGACAAGGACTTCCTGGACAATGAGGAAAACGAGGACATTCTGGAAGATATCG
TGCTGACCCTGACACTGTTTGAGGACAGAGAGATGATCGAGGAACGGCTGAAAACCTATGCCCACCTGTT
CGACGACAAAGTGATGAAGCAGCTGAAGCGGCGGAGATACACCGGCTGGGGCAGGCTGAGCCGGAAGCTG
ATCAACGGCATCCGGGACAAGCAGTCCGGCAAGACAATCCTGGATTTCCTGAAGTCCGACGGCTTCGCCA
ACAGAAACTTCATGCAGCTGATCCACGACGACAGCCTGACCTTTAAAGAGGACATCCAGAAAGCCCAGGT
GTCCGGCCAGGGCGATAGCCTGCACGAGCACATTGCCAATCTGGCCGGCAGCCCCGCCATTAAGAAGGGC
ATCCTGCAGACAGTGAAGGTGGTGGACGAGCTCGTGAAAGTGATGGGCCGGCACAAGCCCGAGAACATCG
TGATCGAAATGGCCAGAGAGAACCAGACCACCCAGAAGGGACAGAAGAACAGCCGCGAGAGAATGAAGCG
GATCGAAGAGGGCATCAAAGAGCTGGGCAGCCAGATCCTGAAAGAACACCCCGTGGAAAACACCCAGCTG
CAGAACGAGAAGCTGTACCTGTACTACCTGCAGAATGGGCGGGATATGTACGTGGACCAGGAACTGGACA
TCAACCGGCTGTCCGACTACGATGTGGACGCTATCGTGCCTCAGAGCTTTCTGAAGGACGACTCCATCGA
TAACAAAGTGCTGACTCGGAGCGACAAGAACCGGGGCAAGAGCGACAACGTGCCCTCCGAAGAGGTCGTG
AAGAAGATGAAGAACTACTGGCGCCAGCTGCTGAATGCCAAGCTGATTACCCAGAGGAAGTTCGACAATC
TGACCAAGGCCGAGAGAGGCGGCCTGAGCGAACTGGATAAGGCCGGCTTCATCAAGAGACAGCTGGTGGA
AACCCGGCAGATCACAAAGCACGTGGCACAGATCCTGGACTCCCGGATGAACACTAAGTACGACGAGAAC
GACAAACTGATCCGGGAAGTGAAAGTGATCACCCTGAAGTCCAAGCTGGTGTCCGATTTCCGGAAGGATT
TCCAGTTTTACAAAGTGCGCGAGATCAACAACTACCACCACGCCCACGACGCCTACCTGAACGCCGTCGT
GGGAACCGCCCTGATCAAAAAGTACCCTAAGCTGGAAAGCGAGTTCGTGTACGGCGACTACAAGGTGTAC
GACGTGCGGAAGATGATCGCCAAGAGCGAGCAGGAAATCGGCAAGGCTACCGCCAAGTACTTCTTCTACA
GCAACATCATGAACTTTTTCAAGACCGAGATTACCCTGGCCAACGGCGAGATCCGGAAGCGGCCTCTGAT
CGAGACAAACGGCGAAACAGGCGAGATCGTGTGGGATAAGGGCCGGGACTTTGCCACCGTGCGGAAAGTG
CTGTCTATGCCCCAAGTGAATATCGTGAAAAAGACCGAGGTGCAGACAGGCGGCTTCAGCAAAGAGTCTA
TCCTGCCCAAGAGGAACAGCGACAAGCTGATCGCCAGAAAGAAGGACTGGGACCCTAAGAAGTACGGCGG
CTTCGACAGCCCCACCGTGGCCTATTCTGTGCTGGTGGTGGCCAAAGTGGAAAAGGGCAAGTCCAAGAAA
CTGAAGAGTGTGAAAGAGCTGCTGGGGATCACCATCATGGAAAGAAGCAGCTTCGAGAAGAATCCCATCG
ACTTTCTGGAAGCCAAGGGCTACAAAGAAGTGAAAAAGGACCTGATCATCAAGCTGCCTAAGTACTCCCT
GTTCGAGCTGGAAAACGGCCGGAAGAGAATGCTGGCCTCTGCCGGCGAACTGCAGAAGGGAAACGAACTG
GCCCTGCCCTCCAAATATGTGAACTTCCTGTACCTGGCCAGCCACTATGAGAAGCTGAAGGGCTCCCCCG
AGGATAATGAGCAGAAACAGCTGTTTGTGGAACAGCACAAACACTACCTGGACGAGATCATCGAGCAGAT
CAGCGAGTTCTCCAAGAGAGTGATCCTGGCCGACGCTAATCTGGACAAGGTGCTGAGCGCCTACAACAAG
CACAGAGACAAGCCTATCAGAGAGCAGGCCGAGAATATCATCCACCTGTTTACCCTGACCAGTCTGGGAG
CCCCTGCCGCCTTCAAGTACTTTGACACCACCATCGACCGGAAGAGGTACACCAGCACCAAAGAGGTGCT
GGACGCCACCCTGATCCACCAGAGCATCACCGGCCTGTACGAGACACGGATCGACCTGTCTCAGCTGGGA
GGCGACGCCTATCCCTATGACGTGCCCGATTATGCCAGCCTGGGCAGCGGCTCCCCCAAGAAAAAACGCA
AGGTGGAAGATCCTAAGAAAAAGCGGAAAGTGGACGGCATTGGTAGTGGGAGCAACGGCAGCAGCGGGGA
TCCGGCCGCAACAAACTTCTCTCTGCTGAAACAAGCCGGAGATGTCGAAGAGAATCCTGGACCGATGGCC
AAGCCTTTGTCTCAAGAAGAATCCACCCTCATTGAAAGAGCAACGGCTACAATCAACAGCATCCCCATCT
CTGAAGACTACAGCGTCGCCAGCGCAGCTCTCTCTAGCGACGGCCGCATCTTCACTGGTGTCAATGTATA
TCATTTTACTGGGGGACCTTGTGCAGAACTCGTGGTGCTGGGCACTGCTGCTGCTGCGGCAGCTGGCAAC
CTGACTTGTATCGTCGCGATCGGAAATGAGAACAGGGGCATCTTGAGCCCCTGCGGACGGTGCCGACAGG
TGCTTCTCGATCTGCATCCTGGGATCAAAGCCATAGTGAAGGACAGTGATGGACAGCCGACGGCAGTTGG
GATTCGTGAATTGCTGCCCTCTGGTTATGTGTGGGAGGGCTAAGAATTCGATATCAAGCTTATCGGTAAT
CAACCTCTGGATTACAAAATTTGTGAAAGATTGACTGGTATTCTTAACTATGTTGCTCCTTTTACGCTAT
GTGGATACGCTGCTTTAATGCCTTTGTATCATGCTATTGCTTCCCGTATGGCTTTCATTTTCTCCTCCTT
GTATAAATCCTGGTTGCTGTCTCTTTATGAGGAGTTGTGGCCCGTTGTCAGGCAACGTGGCGTGGTGTGC
ACTGTGTTTGCTGACGCAACCCCCACTGGTTGGGGCATTGCCACCACCTGTCAGCTCCTTTCCGGGACTT
TCGCTTTCCCCCTCCCTATTGCCACGGCGGAACTCATCGCCGCCTGCCTTGCCCGCTGCTGGACAGGGGC
TCGGCTGTTGGGCACTGACAATTCCGTGGTGTTGTCGGGGAAATCATCGTCCTTTCCTTGGCTGCTCGCC
TGTGTTGCCACCTGGATTCTGCGCGGGACGTCCTTCTGCTACGTCCCTTCGGCCCTCAATCCAGCGGACC
TTCCTTCCCGCGGCCTGCTGCCGGCTCTGCGGCCTCTTCCGCGTCTTCGCCTTCGCCCTCAGACGAGTCG
GATCTCCCTTTGGGCCGCCTCCCCGCGTCGACTTTAAGACCAATGACTTACAAGGCAGCTGTAGATCTTA
GCCACTTTTTAAAAGAAAAGGGGGGACTGGAAGGGCTAATTCACTCCCAACGAAGACAAGATCTGCTTTT
TGCTTGTACTGGGTCTCTCTGGTTAGACCAGATCTGAGCCTGGGAGCTCTCTGGCTAACTAGGGAACCCA
CTGCTTAAGCCTCAATAAAGCTTGCCTTGAGTGCTTCAAGTAGTGTGTGCCCGTCTGTTGTGTGACTCTG
GTAACTAGAGATCCCTCAGACCCTTTTAGTCAGTGTGGAAAATCTCTAGCAGGGCCCGTTTAAACCCGCT
GATCAGCCTCGACTGTGCCTTCTAGTTGCCAGCCATCTGTTGTTTGCCCCTCCCCCGTGCCTTCCTTGAC
CCTGGAAGGTGCCACTCCCACTGTCCTTTCCTAATAAAATGAGGAAATTGCATCGCATTGTCTGAGTAGG
TGTCATTCTATTCTGGGGGGTGGGGTGGGGCAGGACAGCAAGGGGGAGGATTGGGAAGACAATAGCAGGC
ATGCTGGGGATGCGGTGGGCTCTATGGCTTCTGAGGCGGAAAGAACCAGCTGGGGCTCTAGGGGGTATCC
CC
[124 nt withheld, positions 6793-6916]
C
[91 nt withheld, positions 6918-7008]
A
[49 nt withheld, positions 7010-7058]
CCTTTGACGTTGGAGTCCACGTTCTTT
[37 nt withheld, positions 7086-7122]
ACCCTATCTCGGTCTATTCTTTTGATTTATAAGGGATTTTGCCGATTTCGGCCTATTGGTTAAAAAATGA
GCTGATTTAACAAAAATTTAACGCGAATTAATTCTGTGGAATGTGTGTCAGTTAGGGTGTGGAAAGTCCC
CAGGCTCCCCAGCAGGCAGAAGTATGCAAAGCATGCATCTCAATTAGTCAGCAACCAGGTGTGGAAAGTC
CCCAGGCTCCCCAGCAGGCAGAAGTATGCAAAGCATGCATCTCAATTAGTCAGCAACCATAGTCCCGCCC
CTAACTCCGCCCATCCCGCCCCTAACTCCGCCCAGTTCCGCCCATTCTCCGCCCCATGGCTGACTAATTT
TTTTTATTTATGCAGAGGCCGAGGCCGCCTCTGCCTCTGAGCTATTCCAGAAGTAGTGAGGAGGCTTTTT
TGGAGGCCTAGGCTTTTGCAAAAAGCTCCCGGGAGCTTGTATATCCATTTTCGGATCTGATCAGCACGTG
TTGACAATTAATCATCGGCATAGTATATCGGCATAGTATAATACGACAAGGTGAGGAACTAAACCATGGC
CAAGTTGACCAGTGCCGTTCCGGTGCTCACCGCGCGCGACGTCGCCGGAGCGGTCGAGTTCTGGACCGAC
CGGCTCGGGTTCTCCCGGGACTTCGTGGAGGACGACTTCGCCGGTGTGGTCCGGGACGACGTGACCCTGT
TCATCAGCGCGGTCCAGGACCAGGTGGTGCCGGACAACACCCTGGCCTGGGTGTGGGTGCGCGGCCTGGA
CGAGCTGTACGCCGAGTGGTCGGAGGTCGTGTCCACGAACTTCCGGGACGCCTCCGGGCCGGCCATGACC
GAGATCGGCGAGCAGCCGTGGGGGCGGGAGTTCGCCCTGCGCGACCCGGCCGGCAACTGCGTGCACTTCG
TGGCCGAGGAGCAGGACTGACACGTGCTACGAGATTTCGATTCCACCGCCGCCTTCTATGAAAGGTTGGG
CTTCGGAATCGTTTTCCGGGACGCCGGCTGGATGATCCTCCAGCGCGGGGATCTCATGCTGGAGTTCTTC
GCCCACCCCAACTTGTTTATTGCAGCTTATAATGGTTACAAATAAAGCAATAGCATCACAAATTTCACAA
ATAAAGCATTTTTTTCACTGCATTCTAGTTGTGGTTTGTCCAAACTCATCAATGTATCTTATCATGTCTG
TATACCGTCGACCTCTAGCTAGAGCTTGGCGTAATCATGGTCATAGCTGTTTCCTGTGTGAAATTGTTAT
CCGCTCACAATTCCACACAACATACGAGCCGGAAGCATAAAGTGTAAAGCCTGGGGTGCCTAATGAGTGA
GCTAACTCACATTAATTGCGTTGCGCTCACTGCCCGCTTTCCAGTCGGGAAACCTGTCGTGCCAGCTGCA
TTAATGAATCGGCCAACGCGCGGGGAGAGGCGGTTTGCGTATTGGGCGCTCTTCCGCTTCCTCGCTCACT
GACTCGCTGCGCTCGGTCGTTCGGCTGCGGCGAGCGGTATCAGCTCACTCAAAGGCGGTAATACGGTTAT
CCACAGAATCAGGGGATAACGCAGGAAAGAACATGTGAGCAAAAGGCCAGCAAAAGGCCAGGAACCGTAA
AAAGGCCGCGTTGCTGGCGTTTTTCCATAGGCTCCGCCCCCCTGACGAGCATCACAAAAATCGACGCTCA
AGTCAGAGGTGGCGAAACCCGACAGGACTATAAAGATACCAGGCGTTTCCCCCTGGAAGCTCCCTCGTGC
GCTCTCCTGTTCCGACCCTGCCGCTTACCGGATACCTGTCCGCCTTTCTCCCTTCGGGAAGCGTGGCGCT
TTCTCATAGCTCACGCTGTAGGTATCTCAGTTCGGTGTAGGTCGTTCGCTCCAAGCTGGGCTGTGTGCAC
GAACCCCCCGTTCAGCCCGACCGCTGCGCCTTATCCGGTAACTATCGTCTTGAGTCCAACCCGGTAAGAC
ACGACTTATCGCCACTGGCAGCAGCCACTGGTAACAGGATTAGCAGAGCGAGGTATGTAGGCGGTGCTAC
AGAGTTCTTGAAGTGGTGGCCTAACTACGGCTACACTAGAAGAACAGTATTTGGTATCTGCGCTCTGCTG
AAGCCAGTTACCTTCGGAAAAAGAGTTGGTAGCTCTTGATCCGGCAAACAAACCACCGCTGGTAGCGGTG
GTTTTTTTGTTTGCAAGCAGCAGATTACGCGCAGAAAAAAAGGATCTCAAGAAGATCCTTTGATCTTTTC
TACGGGGTCTGACGCTCAGTGGAACGAAAACTCACGTTAAGGGATTTTGGTCATGAGATTATCAAAAAGG
ATCTTCACCTAGATCCTTTTAAATTAAAAATGAAGTTTTAAATCAATCTAAAGTATATATGAGTAAACTT
GGTCTGACAGTTACCAATGCTTAATCAGTGAGGCACCTATCTCAGCGATCTGTCTATTTCGTTCATCCAT
AGTTGCCTGACTCCCCGTCGTGTAGATAACTACGATACGGGAGGGCTTACCATCTGGCCCCAGTGCTGCA
ATGATACCGCGAGACCCACGCTCACCGGCTCCAGATTTATCAGCAATAAACCAGCCAGCCGGAAGGGCCG
AGCGCAGAAGTGGTCCTGCAACTTTATCCGCCTCCATCCAGTCTATTAATTGTTGCCGGGAAGCTAGAGT
AAGTAGTTCGCCAGTTAATAGTTTGCGCAACGTTGTTGCCATTGCTACAGGCATCGTGGTGTCACGCTCG
TCGTTTGGTATGGCTTCATTCAGCTCCGGTTCCCAACGATCAAGGCGAGTTACATGATCCCCCATGTTGT
GCAAAAAAGCGGTTAGCTCCTTCGGTCCTCCGATCGTTGTCAGAAGTAAGTTGGCCGCAGTGTTATCACT
CATGGTTATGGCAGCACTGCATAATTCTCTTACTGTCATGCCATCCGTAAGATGCTTTTCTGTGACTGGT
GAGTACTCAACCAAGTCATTCTGAGAATAGTGTATGCGGCGACCGAGTTGCTCTTGCCCGGCGTCAATAC
GGGATAATACCGCGCCACATAGCAGAACTTTAAAAGTGCTCATCATTGGAAAACGTTCTTCGGGGCGAAA
ACTCTCAAGGATCTTACCGCTGTTGAGATCCAGTTCGATGTAACCCACTCGTGCACCCAACTGATCTTCA
GCATCTTTTACTTTCACCAGCGTTTCTGGGTGAGCAAAAACAGGAAGGCAAAATGCCGCAAAAAAGGGAA
TAAGGGCGACACGGAAATGTTGAATACTCATACTCTTCCTTTTTCAATATTATTGAAGCATTTATCAGGG
TTATTGTCTCATGAGCGGATACATATTTGAATGTATTTAGAAAAATAAACAAATAGGGGTTCCGCGCACA
TTTCCCCGAAAAGTGCCACCTGACGTCGACGGATCGGGAGATCTCCCGATCCCCTATGGTGCACTCTCAG
TACAATCTGCTCTGATGCCGCATAGTTAAGCCAGTATCTGCTCCCTGCTTGTGTGTTGGAGGTCGCTGAG
TAGTGCGCGAGCAAAATTTAAGCTACAACAAGGCAAGGCTTGACCGACAATTGCATGAAGAATCTGCTTA
GGGTTAGGCGTTTTGCGCTGCTTCGCGATGTACGGGCCAGATATACGCGTTGACATTGATTATTGACTAG
TTATTAATAGTAATCAATTACGGGGTCATTAGTTCATAGCCCATATATGGAGTTCCGCGTTACATAACTT
ACGGTAAATGGCCCGCCTGGCTGACCGCCCAACGACCCCCGCCCATTGACGTCAATAATGACGTATGTTC
CCATAGTAACGCCAATAGGGACTTTCCATTGACGTCAATGGGTGGAGTATTTACGGTAAACTGCCCACTT
GGCAGTACATCAAGTGTATCATATGCCAAGTACGCCCCCTATTGACGTCAATGACGGTAAATGGCCCGCC
TGGCATTATGCCCAGTACATGACCTTATGGGACTTTCCTACTTGGCAGTACATCTACGTATTAGTCATCG
CTATTACCATGGTGATGCGGTTTTGGCAGTACATCAATGGGCGTGGATAGCGGTTTGACTCACGGGGATT
TCCAAGTCTCCACCCCATTGACGTCAATGGGAGTTTGTTTTGGCACCAAAATCAACGGGACTTTCCAAAA
TGTCGTAACAACTCCGCCCCATTGACGCAAATGGGCGGTAGGCGTGTACGGTGGGAGGTCTATATAAGCA
GCGCGTTTTGCCTGTACTGGGTCTCTCTGGTTAGACCAGATCTGAGCCTGGGAGCTCTCTGGCTAACTAG
GGAACCCACTGCTTAAGCCTCAATAAAGCTTGCCTTGAGTGCTTCAAGTAGTGTGTGCCCGTCTGTTGTG
TGACTCTGGTAACTAGAGATCCCTCAGACCCTTTTAGTCAGTGTGGAAAATCTCTAGCAGTGGCGCCCGA
ACAGGGACTTGAAAGCGAAAGGGAAACCAGAGGAGCTCTCTCGACGCAGGACTCGGCTTGCTGAAGCGCG
CACGGCAAGAGGCGAGGGGCGGCGACTGGTGAGTACGCCAAAAATTTTGACTAGCGGAGGCTAGAAGGAG
AGAGATGGGTGCGAGAGCGTCAGTATTAAGCGGGGGAGAATTAGATCGCGATGGGAAAAAATTCGGTTAA
GGCCAGGGGGAAAGAAAAAATATAAATTAAAACATATAGTATGGGCAAGCAGGGAGCTAGAACGATTCGC
AGTTAATCCTGGCCTGTTAGAAACATCAGAAGGCTGTAGACAAATACTGGGACAGCTACAACCATCCCTT
CAGACAGGATCAGAAGAACTTAGATCATTATATAATACAGTAGCAACCCTCTATTGTGTGCATCAAAGGA
TAGAGATAAAAGACACCAAGGAAGCTTTAGACAAGATAGAGGAAGAGCAAAACAAAAGTAAGACCACCGC
ACAGCAAGCGGCCGCTGATCTTCAGACCTGGAGGAGGAGATATGAGGGACAATTGGAGAAGTGAATTATA
TAAATATAAAGTAGTAAAAATTGAACCATTAGGAGTAGCACCCACCAAGGCAAAGAGAAGAGTGGTGCAG
AGAGAAAAAAGAGCAGTGGGAATAGGAGCTTTGTTCCTTGGGTTCTTGGGAGCAGCAGGAAGCACTATGG
GCGCAGCGTCAATGACGCTGACGGTACAGGCCAGACAATTATTGTCTGGTATAGTGCAGCAGCAGAACAA
TTTGCTGAGGGCTATTGAGGCGCAACAGCATCTGTTGCAACTCACAGTCTGGGGCATCAAGCAGCTCCAG
GCAAGAATCCTGGCTGTGGAAAGATACCTAAAGGATCAACAGCTCCTGGGGATTTGGGGTTGCTCTGGAA
AACTCATTTGCACCACTGCTGTGCCTTGGAATGCTAGTTGGAGTAATAAATCTCTGGAACAGATTTGGAA
TCACACGACCTGGATGGAGTGGGACAGAGAAATTAACAATTACACAAGCTTAATACACTCCTTAATTGAA
GAATCGCAAAACCAGCAAGAAAAGAATGAACAAGAATTATTGGAATTAGATAAATGGGCAAGTTTGTGGA
ATTGGTTTAACATAACAAATTGGCTGTGGTATATAAAATTATTCATAATGATAGTAGGAGGCTTGGTAGG
TTTAAGAATAGTTTTTGCTGTACTTTCTATAGTGAATAGAGTTAGGCAGGGATATTCACCATTATCGTTT
CAGACCCACCTCCCAACCCCGAGGGGACCCGACAGGCCCGAAGGAATAGAAGAAGAAGGTGGAGAGAGAG
ACAGAGACAGATCCATTCGATTAGTGAACGGATCGGCACTGCGTGCGCCAATTCTGCAGACAAATGGCAG
TATTCATCCACAATTTTAAAAGAAAAGGGGGGATTGGGGGGTACAGTGCAGGGGAAAGAATAGTAGACAT
AATAGCAACAGACATACAAACTAAAGAATTACAAAAACAAATTACAAAAATTCAAAATTTTCGGGTTTAT
TACAGGGACAGCAGAGATCCAGTTTGGTTAATTAAGGTACCGAGGGCCTATTTCCCATGATTCCTTCATA
TTTGCATATACGATACAAGGCTGTTAGAGAGATAATTAGAATTAATTTGACTGTAAACACAAAGATATTA
GTACAAAATACGTGACGTAGAAAGTAATAATTTCTTGGGTAGTTTGCAGTTTTAAAATTATGTTTTAAAA
TGGACTATCATATGCTTACCGTAACTTGAAAGTATTTCGATTTCTTGGCTTTATATATCTTGTGGAAAGG
ACGAAACACCGGATGTGTGTGCGGCCGCGA
