>Addgene plasmid #118173 | Lenti-(BB)-hPGK-KRAB-dCas9-P2A-BlastR GLIS3 TSS-guide1 | depositor partial sequence | sequence record 223249 | Guide RNA, gRNA scaffold
NNNNNNNNNNGTTTTAAATTATNTTTTAAAATGGACTATNATATGCTTACCGTAACTTGAAAGTATTTCG
ATTTCTTGGCTTTATATATCTTGTGGAAAGGACGAAACACCGGATGTGTGTGCGGCCGCGAGTTTTAGAG
CTAGAAATAGCAAGTTAAAATAAGGCTAGTCCGTTATCAACTTGAAAAAGTGGCACCGAGTCGGTGCTTT
TTTGAATTCGCTAGCTAGGTCTTGAAAGGGGTTGGGGTTGCGCCTTTTCCAAGGCAGCCCTGGGTTTGCG
CANGGACGCGGCTGCTCTGGGCGTGGTTCCGGGAAANNCANCGGCGCCNACCCTGNGTCTCGCACATTCN
TCACGTCCGTTCGCANCGNCNCCCGGATCTTCNCCGCTACCCTTGNGGGNCCCCCGGNNACNNTTCNNGN
NNCGCCCCTAANNCGNNAANGNNNNTTGNNNNTCNNGNNGNGNNNNANNNGANNNNNNNNNNNNGNNNNN
NNNNNNNNNNNNNNNTNANNNANNAANNCAGNNNNNNNNGNNAGNNNGNNNACCGNNAANNNTGNGNNNA
ANAANNNANNNTNNNNNNNNGNNNNNNNANANNNNNNNNNNNNTNNNNNNGNNNNNNNNNGNNGNGNTNN
NNNNNNNNNNNNNNTNNNNANNNNNNNNANTANN
